>Addgene plasmid #114858 | AT1G53430 X031_pECIA14 | addgene full sequence | sequence record 274524 | Addgene NGS Result
GTAAAACGACGGCCAGTGAATTAATTCGTTGCAGGACAGGATGTGGTGCCCGATGTGACTAGCTCTTTGC
TGCAGGCCGTCCTATCCTCTGGTTCCGATAAGAGACCCAGAACTCCGGCCCCCCACCGCCCACCGCCACC
CCCATACATATGTGGTACGCAAGTAAGAGTGCCTGCGCATGCCCCATGTGCCCCACCAAGAGCTTTGCAT
CCCATACAAGTCCCCAAAGTGGAGAACCGAACCAATTCTTCGCGGGCAGAACAAAAGCTTCTGCACACGT
CTCCACTCGAATTTGGAGCCGGCCGGCGTGTGCAAAAGAGGTGAATCGAACGAAAGACCCGTGTGTAAAG
CCGCGTTTCCAAAATGTATAAAACCGAGAGCATCTGGCCAATGTGCATCAGTTGTGGTCAGCAGCAAAAT
CAAGTGAATCATCTCAGTGCAACTAAAGGGGGGATCCGATCTCAATATGAAGTTATGCATATTACTGGCC
GTCGTGGCCTTTGTTGGCCTCTCGCTCGGGCAACTTTTGCCTGAAGATGAAGTTCAAACATTGCGAACGA
TCTTTAGAAAGCTTCAAAACCAAACAGTGAACATCGAAAGAACTTCTTGTTCGGACCAAAACTGGAACTT
TGTTGTCGAGTCAGCCTCCAACTCACCAACCAGTAACATTACCTGCGACTGTACTTTCAACGCCAGCTCA
GTCTGTCGTGTCACAAACATACAGCTTAAAAGTTTCAGCTTGCCCGGAATATTCCCGCCTGAGTTCGGAA
ACCTCACGCGTCTTCGAGAGATAGATCTTTCGCGGAACTTTCTCAATGGAACAATACCTACGACATTGTC
TCAAATTCCACTTGAAATCTTGTCTGTAATCGGAAACCGTCTCTCAGGACCATTTCCTCCTCAACTTGGA
GATATTACTACACTTACTGATGTGAATTTGGAAACTAATTTATTCACAGGACCACTTCCTCGAAACCTAG
GGAACTTAAGAAGCTTGAAAGAGTTACTTCTCTCTGCAAACAACTTCACGGGTCAAATCCCTGAGTCCTT
AAGTAATCTCAAGAATTTGACTGAATTTCGGATTGATGGAAACTCTCTATCTGGGAAAATACCTGATTTT
ATTGGAAACTGGACTCTGCTGGAGAGGCTAGACCTTCAAGGCACATCAATGGAAGGTCCAATTCCACCTT
CAATATCAAACTTGACGAACTTGACTGAATTGAGGATAACCGATTTGCGTGGACAAGCGGCCTTTTCTTT
TCCGGACCTGCGAAATCTAATGAAAATGAAACGATTGGTACTAAGAAATTGTTTGATAAGGGGACCTATC
CCGGAATACATTGGTTCCATGAGTGAGCTGAAGACACTAGATTTAAGCTCAAACATGCTAACCGGTGTAA
TTCCTGACACATTTCGGAATCTCGATGCATTTAACTTTATGTTTTTGAATAATAACTCATTGACTGGTCC
AGTTCCTCAGTTCATCATCAACAGTAAAGAAAACCTAGATTTATCTGACAACAATTTCACTCAGCCACCT
ACTTTAAGCTGTAATCAGCTTGATGTGAACTTGATCTCCAGCTACCCTTCAGTAACCGATAACTCTGTTC
AATGGTGCTTGAGAGAGGGTCTTCCATGTCCAGAAGATGCTAAACAGTCTTCCCTGTTCATCAACTGTGG
AGGAAGCAGACTCAAGATTGGAAAAGACACTTATACAGATGACTTGAACAGTAGAGGACAATCAACATTC
TCTTCTGTCTCTGAAAGATGGGGATACAGTAGTTCTGGAGTTTGGTTAGGCAAGGAGGATGCTGGCTACT
TAGCAACAGACAGATTTAACTTGATCAATGGATCAACTCCAGAGTATTACAAAACAGCCCGTCTCTCTCC
ACAGTCACTCAAGTACTATGGACTATGCTTGAGAAGAGGAAGTTACAAACTGCAGCTACATTTTGCAGAG
ATAATGTTCTCAAATGACCAGACTTTTAATAGCTTAGGGCGGCGAATATTCGACATTTATGTCCAAGGGA
ACTTGTTGGAGAGGGACTTTAACATAGCAGAGAGAGCAGGTGGAGTTGGTAAACCGTTCATAAGGCAAAT
TGATGGAGTTCAAGTGAATGGAAGTACGTTAGAGATTCATTTGCAGTGGACAGGGAAAGGCACAAACGTA
ATACCAACAAGAGGTGTTTACGGGCCTCTCATATCTGCCATAACCATTACACCAAATTTCAAGGTTGATA
CCGGAAAACCATTGTCCCTGGAGGTGCTGTTCCAGGGACCAAGCGGCAATCCCGGCGGCGATCTGGCCCC
CCAGATGCTGCGCGAGCTGCAGGAGACCAATGCCGCCCTGCAGGACGTGCGCGAGCTGCTGCGCCACCGC
GTGAAGGAGATCACCTTCCTGAAGAACACCGTGATGGAGTGCGACGCCTGCGGCATGCAGCCCTCTAGAG
GCTCCGGCTCCATCATCCCAGTTGAGGAGGAGAACCCGGACTTCTGGAACCGCGAGGCAGCCGAGGCCCT
GGGTGCCGCCAAGAAGCTGCAGCCTGCACAGACAGCCGCCAAGAACCTCATCATCTTCCTGGGCGATGGG
ATGGGGGTGTCTACGGTGACAGCTGCCAGGATCCTAAAAGGGCAGAAGAAGGACAAACTGGGGCCTGAGA
TACCCCTGGCCATGGACCGCTTCCCATATGTGGCTCTGTCCAAGACATACAATGTAGACAAACATGTGCC
AGACAGTGGAGCCACAGCCACGGCCTACCTGTGCGGGGTCAAGGGCAACTTCCAGACCATTGGCTTGAGT
GCAGCCGCCCGCTTTAACCAGTGCAACACGACACGCGGCAACGAGGTCATCTCCGTGATGAATCGGGCCA
AGAAAGCAGGGAAGTCAGTGGGAGTGGTAACCACCACACGAGTGCAGCACGCCTCGCCAGCCGGCACCTA
CGCCCACACGGTGAACCGCAACTGGTACTCGGACGCCGACGTGCCTGCCTCGGCCCGCCAGGAGGGGTGC
CAGGACATCGCTACGCAGCTCATCTCCAACATGGACATTGACGTGATCCTAGGTGGAGGCCGAAAGTACA
TGTTTCGCATGGGAACCCCAGACCCTGAGTACCCAGATGACTACAGCCAAGGTGGGACCAGGCTGGACGG
GAAGAATCTGGTGCAGGAATGGCTGGCGAAGCGCCAGGGTGCCCGGTATGTGTGGAACCGCACTGAGCTC
ATGCAGGCTTCCCTGGACCCGTCTGTGACCCATCTCATGGGTCTCTTTGAGCCTGGAGACATGAAATACG
AGATCCACCGAGACTCCACACTGGACCCCTCCCTGATGGAGATGACAGAGGCTGCCCTGCGCCTGCTGAG
CAGGAACCCCCGCGGCTTCTTCCTCTTCGTGGAGGGTGGTCGCATCGACCATGGTCATCATGAAAGCAGG
GCTTACCGGGCACTGACTGAGACGATCATGTTCGACGACGCCATTGAGAGGGCGGGCCAGCTCACCAGCG
AGGAGGACACGCTGAGCCTCGTCACTGCCGACCACTCCCACGTCTTCTCCTTCGGAGGCTACCCCCTGCG
AGGGAGCTCCATCTTCGGGCTGGCCCCTGGCAAGGCCCGGGACAGGAAGGCCTACACGGTCCTCCTATAC
GGAAACGGTCCAGGCTATGTGCTCAAGGACGGCGCCCGGCCGGATGTTACCGAGAGCGAGAGCGGGAGCC
CCGAGTATCGGCAGCAGTCAGCAGTGCCCCTGGACGAAGAGACCCACGCAGGCGAGGACGTGGCGGTGTT
CGCGCGCGGCCCGCAGGCGCACCTGGTTCACGGCGTGCAGGAGCAGACCTTCATAGCGCACGTCATGGCC
TTCGCCGCCTGCCTGGAGCCCTACACCGCCTGCGACCTGGCGCCCCCCGCCGGCACCACCGACGCCGCGC
ACCCGGGTTCTAGAGGAAGCACCTCCGGCGATAACGATTACAAGGATGATGATGATAAGGCCAGCGGCAC
CGGTCATCATCACCATCACCATTGAGTTTAAACCCGCTGATCAGCCTCGACTGTGCCTTCTAAGGCCTGA
GCTCGCTGATCAGCCTCGATCGAGGATCCAGACATGATAAGATACATTGATGAGTTTGGACAAACCACAA
CTAGAATGCAGTGAAAAAAATGCTTTATTTGTGAAATTTGTGATGCTATTGCTTTATTTGTAACCATTAT
AAGCTGCAATAAACAAGTTAACAACAACAATTGCATTCATTTTATGTTTCAGGTTCAGGGGGAGGTGTGG
GAGGTTTTTTAAAGCAAGTAAAACCTCTACAAATGTGGTATGGCTGATTATGATCAGTCGACCTGCAGGC
ATGCAAGCTTGGCGTAATCATGGTCATAGCTGTTTCCTGTGTGAAATTGTTATCCGCTCACAATTCCACA
CAACATACGAGCCGGAAGCATAAAGTGTAAAGCCTGGGGTGCCTAATGAGTGAGCTAACTCACATTAATT
GCGTTGCGCTCACTGCCCGCTTTCCAGTCGGGAAACCTGTCGTGCCAGCTGCATTAATGAATCGGCCAAC
GCGCGGGGAGAGGCGGTTTGCGTATTGGGCGCTCTTCCGCTTCCTCGCTCACTGACTCGCTGCGCTCGGT
CGTTCGGCTGCGGCGAGCGGTATCAGCTCACTCAAAGGCGGTAATACGGTTATCCACAGAATCAGGGGAT
AACGCAGGAAAGAACATGTGAGCAAAAGGCCAGCAAAAGGCCAGGAACCGTAAAAAGGCCGCGTTGCTGG
CGTTTTTCCATAGGCTCCGCCCCCCTGACGAGCATCACAAAAATCGACGCTCAAGTCAGAGGTGGCGAAA
CCCGACAGGACTATAAAGATACCAGGCGTTTCCCCCTGGAAGCTCCCTCGTGCGCTCTCCTGTTCCGACC
CTGCCGCTTACCGGATACCTGTCCGCCTTTCTCCCTTCGGGAAGCGTGGCGCTTTCTCATAGCTCACGCT
GTAGGTATCTCAGTTCGGTGTAGGTCGTTCGCTCCAAGCTGGGCTGTGTGCACGAACCCCCCGTTCAGCC
CGACCGCTGCGCCTTATCCGGTAACTATCGTCTTGAGTCCAACCCGGTAAGACACGACTTATCGCCACTG
GCAGCAGCCACTGGTAACAGGATTAGCAGAGCGAGGTATGTAGGCGGTGCTACAGAGTTCTTGAAGTGGT
GGCCTAACTACGGCTACACTAGAAGAACAGTATTTGGTATCTGCGCTCTGCTGAAGCCAGTTACCTTCGG
AAAAAGAGTTGGTAGCTCTTGATCCGGCAAACAAACCACCGCTGGTAGCGGTGGTTTTTTTGTTTGCAAG
CAGCAGATTACGCGCAGAAAAAAAGGATCTCAAGAAGATCCTTTGATCTTTTCTACGGGGTCTGACGCTC
AGTGGAACGAAAACTCACGTTAAGGGATTTTGGTCATGAGATTATCAAAAAGGATCTTCACCTAGATCCT
TTTAAATTAAAAATGAAGTTTTAAATCAATCTAAAGTATATATGAGTAAACTTGGTCTGACAGTTACCAA
TGCTTAATCAGTGAGGCACCTATCTCAGCGATCTGTCTATTTCGTTCATCCATAGTTGCCTGACTCCCCG
TCGTGTAGATAACTACGATACGGGAGGGCTTACCATCTGGCCCCAGTGCTGCAATGATACCGCGAGACCC
ACGCTCACCGGCTCCAGATTTATCAGCAATAAACCAGCCAGCCGGAAGGGCCGAGCGCAGAAGTGGTCCT
GCAACTTTATCCGCCTCCATCCAGTCTATTAATTGTTGCCGGGAAGCTAGAGTAAGTAGTTCGCCAGTTA
ATAGTTTGCGCAACGTTGTTGCCATTGCTACAGGCATCGTGGTGTCACGCTCGTCGTTTGGTATGGCTTC
ATTCAGCTCCGGTTCCCAACGATCAAGGCGAGTTACATGATCCCCCATGTTGTGCAAAAAAGCGGTTAGC
TCCTTCGGTCCTCCGATCGTTGTCAGAAGTAAGTTGGCCGCAGTGTTATCACTCATGGTTATGGCAGCAC
TGCATAATTCTCTTACTGTCATGCCATCCGTAAGATGCTTTTCTGTGACTGGTGAGTACTCAACCAAGTC
ATTCTGAGAATAGTGTATGCGGCGACCGAGTTGCTCTTGCCCGGCGTCAATACGGGATAATACCGCGCCA
CATAGCAGAACTTTAAAAGTGCTCATCATTGGAAAACGTTCTTCGGGGCGAAAACTCTCAAGGATCTTAC
CGCTGTTGAGATCCAGTTCGATGTAACCCACTCGTGCACCCAACTGATCTTCAGCATCTTTTACTTTCAC
CAGCGTTTCTGGGTGAGCAAAAACAGGAAGGCAAAATGCCGCAAAAAAGGGAATAAGGGCGACACGGAAA
TGTTGAATACTCATACTCTTCCTTTTTCAATATTATTGAAGCATTTATCAGGGTTATTGTCTCATGAGCG
GATACATATTTGAATGTATTTAGAAAAATAAACAAATAGGGGTTCCGCGCACATTTCCCCGAAAAGTGCC
ACCTGACGTCTAAGAAACCATTATTATCATGACATTAACCTATAAAAATAGGCGTATCACGAGGCCCTTT
CGTCTCGCGCGTTTCGGTGATGACGGTGAAAACCTCTGACACATGCAGCTCCCGGAGACGGTCACAGCTT
GTCTGTAAGCGGATGCCGGGAGCAGACAAGCCCGTCAGGGCGCGTCAGCGGGTGTTGGCGGGTGTCGGGG
CTGGCTTAACTATGCGGCATCAGAGCAGATTGTACTGAGAGTGCACCATATGCGGTGTGAAATACCGCAC
AGATGCGTAAGGAGAAAATACCGCATCAGGCGCCATTCGCCATTCAGGCTGCGCAACTGTTGGGAAGGGC
GATCGGTGCGGGCCTCTTCGCTATTACGCCAGCTGGCGAAAGGGGGATGTGCTGCAAGGCGATTAAGTTG
GGTAACGCCAGGGTTTTCCCAGTCACGACGTT
Features (pLannotate 1.2.2; 19 found; start..end, strand, type, name):
     23..449     +  promoter       MT promoter: Drosophila metallothionein promoter
    467..520     +  sig_peptide    BiP signal sequence: Drosophila BiP signal sequence
    479..2257    +  CDS            Y5343_ARATH (fragment): Experimental evidence at protein level: Swiss-Prot protein existence level 1. From Arabidopsis thaliana (Mouse-ear cress).
   2237..2458    +  CDS            COMP (fragment): COMP_HUMAN - Experimental evidence at protein level: Swiss-Prot protein existence level 1. May play a role in the structural integrity of cartilage via its interaction with other extracellular matrix proteins such as the collagens and fibronectin. Can mediate the interaction of chondrocytes with the cartilage extracellular matrix through interaction with cell surface integrin receptors. Could play a role in the pathogenesis of osteoarthritis. Potent suppressor of apoptosis in both primary chondrocytes and transformed cells. Suppresses apoptosis by blocking the activation of caspase-3 and by in
   2461..3913    +  CDS            SEAP (fragment): secreted alkaline phosphatase from human placenta The natural enzyme has a C-terminal transmembrane sequence that is replaced by a GPI anchor.
   3950..3979    +  CDS            2xFLAG (fragment): two tandem FLAG® epitope tags
   4085..4219    -  polyA_signal   SV40 poly(A) signal: SV40 polyadenylation signal
   4242..4326    -  CDS            large T antigen (fragment): large T antigen from SV40 (simian virus 40)
   4326..4350    +  misc_feature   MCS (fragment): pUC18/19 multiple cloning site
   4387..4403    -  protein_bind   lac operator: The lac repressor binds to the lac operator to inhibit transcription in E. coli. This inhibition can be relieved by adding lactose or isopropyl-β-D-thiogalactopyranoside (IPTG). lac repressor encoded by lacI
   4411..4441    -  promoter       lac promoter: promoter for the E. coli lac operon
   4456..4477    -  protein_bind   CAP binding site: CAP binding activates transcription in the presence of cAMP. E. coli catabolite activator protein
   4490..4582    -  CDS            lacI (fragment): lac repressor; lacI; The lac repressor binds to the lac operator to inhibit transcription in E. coli. This inhibition can be relieved by adding lactose or isopropyl-β-D-thiogalactopyranoside (IPTG).
   4765..5353    -  rep_origin     ori: high-copy-number ColE1/pMB1/pBR322/pUC origin of replication
   5524..6384    -  CDS            AmpR: β-lactamase; bla; confers resistance to ampicillin, carbenicillin, and related antibiotics
   6385..6489    -  promoter       AmpR promoter: bla
   6584..6619    +  CDS            rop (fragment): Rop protein, which maintains plasmids at low copy number; rop
   6721..6820    +  misc_feature   bom (fragment): basis of mobility region from pBR322
   6826..21      -  CDS            lacZα (fragment) (across the origin): LacZα fragment of β-galactosidase; lacZ fragment
