[The description below was written by a language model from this plasmid's Addgene catalogue record and pLannotate feature annotations shown in this document.]
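Description:
AT1G53430 X031_pECIA14 is an insect-cell expression plasmid built on the pECIA14 backbone. It serves as the "prey" construct in an extracellular protein interaction assay and is meant to be paired with the matching bait vector, AT1G53430 X031_pECIA2. In E. coli it is maintained at high copy from a ColE1/pUC-type origin and selected with ampicillin through the β-lactamase gene. The feature table also picks up short pUC/pBR322 remnants (lac promoter and operator, and lacZα, lacI, rop and bom fragments), which are backbone vestiges and not functional parts of the design.

The expression cassette is driven by the Drosophila metallothionein promoter, so transcription in Drosophila cell culture is induced with copper sulfate. A Drosophila BiP signal sequence directs the product into the secretory pathway. It is followed by the extracellular domain of the Arabidopsis thaliana leucine-rich repeat receptor kinase encoded by AT1G53430, which was inserted by ligation-independent cloning. The ectodomain is fused at its C-terminus to a coiled-coil helix from cartilage oligomeric matrix protein, which assembles the prey into pentamers. The depositor describes this helix as rat COMP, although the automated annotation matched it to the human protein. Downstream come human placental alkaline phosphatase, a FLAG epitope and a hexahistidine tag; the His tag is stated by the depositor but not annotated in the table. An SV40 polyadenylation signal is annotated after the cassette, on the reverse strand.

Pentamerization raises avidity so that weak ectodomain interactions can be detected, and the alkaline phosphatase gives an enzymatic readout of prey binding to bait. The plasmid belongs to a collection used to map the extracellular interaction network of Arabidopsis LRR receptor kinases.
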