Addgene plasmid #114858: AT1G53430 X031_pECIA14
Purpose: Prey vector AT1G53430 X031_pECIA14 should be used with bait vector AT1G53430 X031_pECIA2.
Depositing lab: Youssef Belkhadir. Depositing organization: Gregor Mendel Institute of Molecular Plant Biology. Publication: An extracellular network of Arabidopsis leucine-rich repeat receptor kinases. Smakowska-Luzan E, Mott GA, Parys K, Stegmann M, Howton TC, Layeghifard M, Neuhold J, Lehner A, Kong J, Grunwald K, Weinberger N, Satbhai SB, Mayer D, Busch W, Madalinski M, Stolt-Bergner P, Provart NJ, Mukhtar MS, Zipfel C, Desveaux D, Guttman DS, Belkhadir Y. Nature. 2018 Jan 18;553(7688):342-346. doi: 10.1038/nature25184. Epub 2018 Jan 10. PubMed 29320478.
Backbone
  Vector backbone: pECIA14
  Backbone manufacturer: Chris Garcia (Addgene plasmid # 47051)
  Vector type: Insect Expression
Growth in bacteria
  Bacterial resistance: Ampicillin, 100 μg/mL
  Growth temperature: 37°C
  Growth strain: DH5alpha
  Copy number: High Copy
Gene/Insert
  Gene/Insert name: AT1G53430
  Species: A. thaliana (mustard weed)
  Entrez Gene: AT1G53430 (a.k.a. AT1G53430, T3F20.25, T3F20_25)
  Promoter: Metallothionein (Copper-Inducible)
  Cloning method: Ligation Independent Cloning
Terms and licenses: Academic/Nonprofit Terms; Industry Terms: Not Available to Industry
Depositor comments: Plasmid for secreted expression in Drosophila cell culture by induction via CuSO4. Insert is an extracellular domain of indicated LRR-RK, C-terminally tagged with Pentameric rat COMP helix, Alkaline Phosphatase (human, placental), Flag, and hexahistidine tags. Insert Protein Sequence: QLLPEDEVQTLRTIFRKLQNQTVNIERTSCSDQNWNFVVESASNSPTSNITCDCTFNASSVCRVTNIQLKSFSLPGIFPPEFGNLTRLREIDLSRNFLNGTIPTTLSQIPLEILSVIGNRLSGPFPPQLGDITTLTDVNLETNLFTGPLPRNLGNLRSLKELLLSANNFTGQIPESLSNLKNLTEFRIDGNSLSGKIPDFIGNWTLLERLDLQGTSMEGPIPPSISNLTNLTELRITDLRGQAAFSFPDLRNLMKMKRLVLRNCLIRGPIPEYIGSMSELKTLDLSSNMLTGVIPDTFRNLDAFNFMFLNNNSLTGPVPQFIINSKENLDLSDNNFTQPPTLSCNQLDVNLISSYPSVTDNSVQWCLREGLPCPEDAKQSSLFINCGGSRLKIGKDTYTDDLNSRGQSTFSSVSERWGYSSSGVWLGKEDAGYLATDRFNLINGSTPEYYKTARLSPQSLKYYGLCLRRGSYKLQLHFAEIMFSNDQTFNSLGRRIFDIYVQGNLLERDFNIAERAGGVGKPFIRQIDGVQVNGSTLEIHLQWTGKGTNVIPTRGVYGPLISAITITPNFKVDTGKPLS
How to cite: AT1G53430 X031_pECIA14 was a gift from Youssef Belkhadir (Addgene plasmid # 114858 ; http://n2t.net/addgene:114858 ; RRID:Addgene_114858)
